Addgene plasmid #165418: pGGG Wheat GUS marker
Purpose: Wheat transformation binary vector pGGG confers hygromycin resistance in wheat and contains the GUS (2x introns) reporter gene driven by OsUbi promoter
Depositing lab: Wendy Harwood & John Innes Centre - Wheat Transformation and Genome Editing. Depositing organization: John Innes Centre. Publication: An Efficient Agrobacterium-Mediated Transformation Protocol for Hexaploid and Tetraploid Wheat. Hayta S, Smedley MA, Clarke M, Forner M, Harwood WA. Curr Protoc. 2021 Mar;1(3):e58. doi: 10.1002/cpz1.58. PubMed 33656289.
Backbone
  Vector backbone: pGoldenGreenGate (pGGG) (pGreenII based Golden Gate compatible vector with additional LB)
  Vector type: Wheat transformation binary vector
  Selectable markers: Hygromycin
Growth in bacteria
  Bacterial resistance: Kanamycin, 50 μg/mL
  Growth temperature: 37°C
  Growth strain: DH5alpha
  Copy number: High Copy
Gene/Insert
  Gene/Insert name: Os Ubiquitin Promoter::Gus (2x introns)::NosT (alt name: RUbiP::GUS2int::NosT)
  Species: Synthetic
  Insert size (bp): 5732
  Promoter: OS UbiP::GUS (2xint)::NosT
  Cloning method: Restriction Enzyme; 5′ cloning site Golden Gate BpiI (destroyed during cloning); 3′ cloning site Golden Gate BpiI (destroyed during cloning)
  Sequencing primers: 5′ Actin P Forward 5’-CGTATCAAAGTACCGACAAAAACA-3’; 3′ RB-R1 Reverse 5’-CCCGCCAATATATCCTGTCA-3’
Terms and licenses: Academic/Nonprofit Terms; Industry Terms: Not Available to Industry
How to cite: pGGG Wheat GUS marker was a gift from Wendy Harwood & John Innes Centre - Wheat Transformation and Genome Editing (Addgene plasmid # 165418 ; http://n2t.net/addgene:165418 ; RRID:Addgene_165418)
