[The description below was written by a language model from this plasmid's Addgene catalogue record and pLannotate feature annotations shown in this document.]
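Description:
pGGG Wheat GUS marker is a binary vector for Agrobacterium-mediated transformation of wheat, built on the pGoldenGreenGate (pGGG) backbone, a pGreenII-derived, Golden Gate-compatible vector that carries an additional left border. The sequenced record is about 10 kb. In E. coli it replicates at high copy from a ColE1/pUC-type origin and is selected with kanamycin through an aph(3')-Ia gene. The pSa origin supports maintenance in Agrobacterium; in pGreen-type systems this generally depends on a replication function supplied in trans by a helper plasmid, although the record does not describe one.

The T-DNA lies between a nopaline-type right border and two left border repeats, one full and one truncated. The doubled left border is a design commonly intended to reduce read-through transfer of backbone sequence. Two plant expression cassettes sit within the borders. Next to the left border, the rice actin (Act1) promoter drives a hygromycin phosphotransferase gene interrupted by a modified castor bean catalase intron and ended by a NOS terminator, which provides hygromycin selection of transformed wheat tissue. Next to the right border, in the opposite orientation, is the reporter unit assembled by BpiI Golden Gate cloning. It consists of a β-glucuronidase coding sequence, annotated as three fragments consistent with the two introns named in the catalogue entry, followed by a NOS terminator. The catalogue states that it is driven by the rice ubiquitin promoter, which the automated annotation did not label. The short "9xHis" hit after the actin promoter is probably an annotation artefact. Introns in both genes restrict functional expression to plant cells rather than Agrobacterium, so GUS staining reports genuine plant transformation. The construct serves as a visual marker vector for establishing and assessing wheat transformation efficiency.
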