Features (pLannotate 1.2.2; 17 found; start..end, strand, type, name):
      1..843     +  promoter       Act1 promoter: rice actin promoter
    844..869     +  CDS            9xHis (fragment): 9xHis affinity tag
   1406..1744    +  CDS            HygR (fragment): aminoglycoside phosphotransferase from E. coli; aph(4)-Ia; confers resistance to hygromycin
   1745..1934    +  intron         cat1 intron: castor bean catalase intron, modified
   1929..2621    +  CDS            HygR (fragment): aminoglycoside phosphotransferase from E. coli confers resistance to hygromycin
   2634..2886    +  terminator     NOS terminator: nopaline synthase terminator and poly(A) signal
   2986..3010    -  misc_feature   LB T-DNA repeat: left border repeat from nopaline C58 T-DNA
   3094..3116    -  misc_feature   LB T-DNA repeat: left border repeat from nopaline C58 T-DNA (truncated)
   3243..3678    -  rep_origin     pSa ori: origin of replication from bacterial plasmid pSa
   3683..3784    -  CDS            TRA2_ECOLX (fragment): Protein predicted: Swiss-Prot protein existence level 4. Required for transposition of transposon Tn903. From Escherichia coli.
   3969..4784    +  CDS            KanR: aminoglycoside phosphotransferase; aph(3')-Ia; confers resistance to kanamycin in bacteria or G418 (Geneticin®) in eukaryotes
   4955..5543    +  rep_origin     ori: high-copy-number ColE1/pMB1/pBR322/pUC origin of replication
   5634..5658    -  misc_feature   RB T-DNA repeat: right border repeat from nopaline C58 T-DNA
   5720..5972    -  terminator     NOS terminator: nopaline synthase terminator and poly(A) signal
   5985..7184    -  CDS            GUS (fragment): β-glucuronidase; uidA (or gusA) from E. coli
   7284..7670    -  CDS            GUS (fragment): β-glucuronidase; uidA (or gusA) from E. coli
   7752..7985    -  CDS            GUS (fragment): β-glucuronidase; uidA (or gusA) from E. coli
>Addgene plasmid #165418 | pGGG Wheat GUS marker | addgene full sequence | sequence record 331269 | Addgene NGS Result
TCGAGGTCATTCATATGCTTGAGAAGAGAGTCGGGATAGTCCAAAATAAAACAAAGGTAAGATTACCTGG
TCAAAAGTGAAAACATCAGTTAAAAGGTGGTATAAAGTAAAATATCGGTAATAAAAGGTGGCCCAAAGTG
AAATTTACTCTTTTCTACTATTATAAAAATTGAGGATGTTTTTGTCGGTACTTTGATACGTCATTTTTGT
ATGAATTGGTTTTTAAGTTTATTCGCTTTTGGAAATGCATATCTGTATTTGAGTCGGGTTTTAAGTTCGT
TTGCTTTTGTAAATACAGAGGGATTTGTATAAGAAATATCTTTAAAAAAACCCATATGCTAATTTGACAT
AATTTTTGAGAAAAATATATATTCAGGCGAATTCTCACAATGAACAATAATAAGATTAAAATAGCTTTCC
CCCGTTGCAGCGCATGGGTATTTTTTCTAGTAAAAATAAAAGATAAACTTAGACTCAAAACATTTACAAA
AACAACCCCTAAAGTTCCTAAAGCCCAAAGTGCTATCCACGATCCATAGCAAGCCCAGCCCAACCCAACC
CAACCCAACCCACCCCAGTCCAGCCAACTGGACAATAGTCTCCACACCCCCCCACTATCACCGTGAGTTG
TCCGCACGCACCGCACGTCTCGCAGCCAAAAAAAAAAAAAGAAAGAAAAAAAAGAAAAAGAAAAAACAGC
AGGTGGGTCCGGGTCGTGGGGGCCGGAAACGCGAGGAGGATCGCGAGCCAGCGACGAGGCCGGCCCTCCC
TCCGCTTCCAAAGAAACGCCCCCCATCGCCACTATATACATACCCCCCCCTCTCCTCCCATCCCCCCAAC
CCTACCACCACCACCACCACCACCTCCACCTCCTCCCCCCTCGCTGCCGGACGACGAGCTCCTCCCCCCT
CCCCCTCCGCCGCCGCCGCGCCGGTAACCACCCCGCCCCTCTCCTCTTTCTTTCTCCGTTTTTTTTTTCC
GTCTCGGACACGATCTTTGGCCTTGGTAGTTTGGGTGGGCGAGAGGCGGCTTCGTGCGCGCCCAGATCGG
TGCGCGGGAGGGGCGGGATCTCGCGGCTGGGGCTCTCGCCGGCGTGGATCCGGCCCGGATCTCGCGGGGA
ATGGGGCTCTCGGATGTAGATCTGCGATCCGCCGTTGTTGGGGGAGATGATGGGGGGTTTAAAATTTCCG
CCATGCTAAACAAGATCAGGAAGAGGGGAAAAGGGCACTATGGTTTATATTTTTATATATTTCTGCTGCT
TCGTCAGGCTTAGATGTGCTAGATCTTTCTTTCTTCTTTTTGTGGGTAGAATTTGAATCCCTCAGCATTG
TTCATCGGTAGTTTTTCTTTTCATGATTTGTGACAAATGCAGCCTCGTGCGGAGCTTTTTTGTAGGTAGA
AGCCAATGAAAAAGCCTGAACTCACCGCGACGTCTGTCGAGAAGTTTCTGATCGAAAAGTTCGACAGCGT
CTCCGACCTGATGCAGCTCTCGGAGGGCGAAGAATCTCGTGCTTTCAGCTTCGATGTAGGAGGGCGTGGA
TATGTCCTGCGGGTAAATAGCTGCGCCGATGGTTTCTACAAAGATCGTTATGTTTATCGGCACTTTGCAT
CGGCCGCGCTCCCGATTCCGGAAGTGCTTGACATTGGGGAATTCAGCGAGAGCCTGACCTATTGCATCTC
CCGCCGTGCACAGGGTGTCACGTTGCAAGACCTGCCTGAAACCGAACTGCCCGCTGTTCTGCAGGTAAAT
TTCTAGTTTTTCTCCTTCATTTTCTTGGTTAGGACCCTTTTCTCTTTTTATTTTTTTGAGCTTTGATCTT
TCTTTAAACTGATCTATTTTTTAATTGATTGGTTATGGTGTAAATATTACATAGCTTTAACTGATAATCT
GATTACTTTATTTCGTGTGTCTATGATGATGATGATAACTGCAGCCGGTCGCGGAGGCCATGGATGCGAT
CGCTGCGGCCGATCTTAGCCAGACGAGCGGGTTCGGCCCATTCGGACCGCAAGGAATCGGTCAATACACT
ACATGGCGTGATTTCATATGCGCGATTGCTGATCCCCATGTGTATCACTGGCAAACTGTGATGGACGACA
CCGTCAGTGCGTCCGTCGCGCAGGCTCTCGATGAGCTGATGCTTTGGGCCGAGGACTGCCCCGAAGTCCG
GCACCTCGTGCACGCGGATTTCGGCTCCAACAATGTCCTGACGGACAATGGCCGCATAACAGCGGTCATT
GACTGGAGCGAGGCGATGTTCGGGGATTCCCAATACGAGGTCGCCAACATCTTCTTCTGGAGGCCGTGGT
TGGCTTGTATGGAGCAGCAGACGCGCTACTTCGAGCGGAGGCATCCGGAGCTTGCAGGATCGCCGCGGCT
CCGGGCGTATATGCTCCGCATTGGTCTTGACCAACTCTATCAGAGCTTGGTTGACGGCAATTTCGATGAT
GCAGCTTGGGCGCAGGGTCGATGCGACGCAATCGTCCGATCCGGAGCCGGGACTGTCGGGCGTACACAAA
TCGCCCGCAGAAGCGCGGCCGTCTGGACCGATGGCTGTGTAGAAGTACTCGCCGATAGTGGAAACCGACG
CCCCAGCACTCGTCCGAGGGCAAAGGAATAGGCTTGTCAAGCAGATCGTTCAAACATTTGGCAATAAAGT
TTCTTAAGATTGAATCCTGTTGCCGGTCTTGCGATGATTATCATATAATTTCTGTTGAATTACGTTAAGC
ATGTAATAATTAACATGTAATGCATGACGTTATTTATGAGATGGGTTTTTATGATTAGAGTCCCGCAATT
ATACATTTAATACGCGATAGAAAACAAAATATAGCGCGCAAACTAGGATAAATTATCGCGCGCGGTGTCA
TCTATGTTACTAGATCGACGCTGGATCCGAATTCGGCATGAGACCCACAGAGTGTTCAACCCCAGTACAT
TAAAAACGTCCGCAATGTGTTATTAAGTTGTCTAAGCGTCAATTTGTTTACACCACAATATATCCTGCCA
CCAGCCAGCCAACAGCTCCCCGACCGGCAGCTCGGCACAAAATCACCACTCGATACAGGCAGCCCATCAA
CCATGACTAAACGTTACACCACAATATATCCTGCCAAGATCTAATTCCGGGGATCGGAAATCCAGAAGCC
CGAGAGGTTGCCGCCTTTCGGGCTTTTTCTTTTTCAAAAAAAAAAATTTATAAAACGATCTGTTGCGGCC
GGCCGCCGGGTTGTGGGCAAAGGCGCTCGACGGTGGGCAACCGCTTGCGGTTGTCCACGGGCGGAGCCGG
TGCGCGTAGCGCATTGTCCACAAGCCAAGGGCGACCAATAATTGATATATATATTCATAATTGAAAAGCT
AATTGAACATACTACTTGCTGTAACTACTTGCCGGAGCGAGGGGTGTTTGCAAGCTGTTGATCTGAAAGG
GCTATTAGCGTTCTCACGTGCCTTTTTGATTAGCGATTTCACGTGACCTTATTAGCGATTTCACGTACTC
CGATTAGCGATTTCACGTACCCTGATTAGCGATTTCACGTGGATAGTTTTTGGAGCGGGCCGGAAAGCCC
CGTGAATCAAGGCTTTGCGGGGCATTAGCGGTTTCACGTGGATAACTACCCTCTATCCACAGGCTTCCGG
GGATAAAAAAGCCCGCTCGACGGCGGGCTGTTGGATGGGGATCGCCTGAATCGCCCCATCATCCAGCCAG
AAAGTGAGGGAGCCACGGTTGATGAGAGCTTTGTTGTAGGTGGACCAGTTGGGGATTTTGAACTTTTGCT
TTGCCACGGAACGGTCTGCGTTGTCGGGAAGATGCGTGATCTGATCCTTCAACTCAGCAAAAGTTCGATT
TATTCAACAAAGCCACGTTGTGTCTCAAAATCTCTGATGTTACATTGCACAAGATAAAAATATATCATCA
TGAACAATAAAACTGTCTGCTTACATAAACAGTAATACAAGGGGTGTTATGAGCCATATTCAACGGGAAA
CGTCTTGCTCAAGGCCGCGATTAAATTCCAACATGGATGCTGATTTATATGGGTATAAATGGGCTCGCGA
TAATGTCGGGCAATCAGGTGCGACAATCTACCGATTGTATGGGAAGCCCGATGCGCCAGAGTTGTTTCTG
AAACATGGCAAAGGTAGCGTTGCCAATGATGTTACAGATGAGATGGTCAGACTAAACTGGCTGACGGAAT
TTATGCCTCTTCCGACCATCAAGCATTTTATCCGTACTCCTGATGATGCATGGTTACTCACCACTGCGAT
CCCAGGGAAAACAGCATTCCAGGTATTAGAAGAATATCCTGATTCAGGTGAAAATATTGTTGATGCGCTG
GCAGTGTTCCTGCGCCGGTTGCATTCGATTCCTGTTTGTAATTGTCCTTTTAACAGCGATCGCGTATTTC
GTCTCGCTCAGGCGCAATCACGAATGAATAACGGTTTGGTTGATGCGAGTGATTTTGATGACGAGCGTAA
TGGCTGGCCTGTTGAACAAGTCTGGAAAGAAATGCATAAACTTTTGCCATTCTCACCGGATTCAGTCGTC
ACTCATGGTGATTTCTCACTTGATAACCTTATTTTTGACGAGGGGAAATTAATAGGTTGTATTGATGTTG
GACGAGTCGGAATCGCAGACCGATACCAGGATCTTGCCATCCTATGGAACTGCCTCGGTGAGTTTTCTCC
TTCATTACAGAAACGGCTTTTTCAAAAATATGGTATTGATAATCCTGATATGAATAAATTGCAGTTTCAT
TTGATGCTCGATGAGTTTTTCTAATCACTAGACCAATGTTACACATATATACTTTAGATTGATTTAAAAC
TTCATTTTTAATTTAAAAGGATCTAGGTGAAGATCCTTTTTGATAATCTCATGACCAAAATCCCTTAACG
TGAGTTTTCGTTCCACTGAGCGTCAGACCCCGTAGAAAAGATCAAAGGATCTTCTTGAGATCCTTTTTTT
CTGCGCGTAATCTGCTGCTTGCAAACAAAAAAACCACCGCTACCAGCGGTGGTTTGTTTGCCGGATCAAG
AGCTACCAACTCTTCTTCCGAAGGTAACTGGCTTCAGCAGAGCGCAGATACCAAATACTGTTCTTCTAGT
GTAGCCGTAGTTAGGCCACCACTTCAAGAACTCTGTAGCACCGCCTACATACCTCGCTCTGCTAATCCTG
TTACCAGTGGCTGCTGCCAGTGGCGATAAGTCGTGTCTTACCGGGTTGGACTCAAGACGATAGTTACCGG
ATAAGGCGCAGCGGTCGGGCTGAACGGGGGGTTCGTGCACACAGCCCAGCTTGGAGCGAACGACCTACAC
CGAACTGAGATACCTACAGCGTGAGCTATGAGAAAGCGCCACGCTTCCCGAAGGGAGAAAGGCGGACAGG
TATCCGGTAAGCGGCAGGGTCGGAACAGGAGAGCGCACGAGGGAGCTTCCAGGGGGAAACGCCTGGTATC
TTTATAGTCCTGTCGGGTTTCGCCACCTCTGACTTGAGCGTCGATTTTTGTGATGCTCGTCAGGGGGGCG
GAGCCTATGGAAAAACGCCAGCAACGCGGCCTTTTTACGGTTCCTGGCCTTTTGCTGGCCTTTTGCTCAC
ATGAGATCTCAAACAAACACATACAGCGACTTAGTTTACCCGCCAATATATCCTGTCAAGGAAACGGATC
ACTTCGTGTCCCTCGGTCACATGTGCATCCTCGGTCTCAGTAAAGCGTCGATCTAGTAACATAGATGACA
CCGCGCGCGATAATTTATCCTAGTTTGCGCGCTATATTTTGTTTTCTATCGCGTATTAAATGTATAATTG
CGGGACTCTAATCATAAAAACCCATCTCATAAATAACGTCATGCATTACATGTTAATTATTACATGCTTA
ACGTAATTCAACAGAAATTATATGATAATCATCGCAAGACCGGCAACAGGATTCAATCTTAAGAAACTTT
ATTGCCAAATGTTTGAACGATCTGCTTGACAAGCTCATTGTTTGCCTCCCTGCTGCGGTTTTTCACCGAA
GTTCATGCCAGTCCAGCGTTTTTGCAGCAGAAAAGCCGCCGACTTCGGTTTGCGGTCGCGAGTGAAGATC
CCTTTCTTGTTACCGCCAACGCGCAATATGCCTTGCGAGGTCGCAAAATCGGCGAAATTCCATACCTGTT
CACCGACGACGGCGCTGACGCGATCAAAGACGCGGTGATACATATCCAGCCATGCACACTGATACTCTTC
ACTCCACATGTCGGTGTACATTGAGTGCAGCCCGGCTAACGTATCCACGCCGTATTCGGTGATGATAATC
GGCTGATGCAGTTTCTCCTGCCAGGCCAGAAGTTCTTTTTCCAGTACCTTCTCTGCCGTTTCCAAATCGC
CGCTTTGGACATACCATCCGTAATAACGGTTCAGGCACAGCACATCAAAGAGATCGCTGATGGTATCGGT
GTGAGCGTCGCAGAACATTACATTGACGCAGGTGATCGGACGCGTCGGGTCGAGTTTACGCGTTGCTTCC
GCCAGTGGCGCGAAATATTCCCGTGCACCTTGCGGACGGGTATCCGGTTCGTTGGCAATACTCCACATCA
CCACGCTTGGGTGGTTTTTGTCACGCGCTATCAGCTCTTTAATCGCCTGTAAGTGCGCTTGCTGAGTTTC
CCCGTTGACTGCCTCTTCGCTGTACAGTTCTTTCGGCTTGTTGCCCGCTTCGAAACCAATGCCTAAAGAG
AGGTTAAAGCCGACAGCAGCAGTTTCATCAATCACCACGATGCCATGTTCATCTGCCCAGTCGAGCATCT
CTTCAGCGTAAGGGTAATGCGAGGTACGGTAGGAGTTGGCCCCAATCCAGTCCATTAATGCGTGGTCGTG
CACCATCAGCACGTTATCGAATCCTTTGCCACGCAAGTCCGCATCTTCATGACGACCAAAGCCAGTAAAG
TAGAACGGTTTGTGGTTAATCAGGAACTGTTCGCCCTTCACTGCCACTGACCGGATGCCGACGCGAAGCG
GGTAGATATCACACTCTGTCTGGCTTTTGGCTGTGACGCACAGTTCATAGAGATAACCTTCACCCGGTTG
CCAGAGGTGCGGATTCACCACTTGCAAAGTCCCGCTAGTGCCTTGTCCAGTTGCAACCACCTGTTGATCC
GCATCACGCAGTTCAACGCTGACATCACCATTGGCCACCACCTGTAAGGGGAAAAAAATTGACAAAAAGC
AAAGGTCAAGCAAATGTATGGAAATATAAAATTTCACACAGTATCTCTTAAGTTACACGTTGAAGCATGA
AGTACCTGCCAGTCAACAGACGCGTGGTTACAGTCTTGCGCGACATGCGTCACCACGGTGATATCGTCCA
CCCAGGTGTTCGGCGTGGTGTAGAGCATTACGCTGCGATGGATTCCGGCATAGTTAAAGAAATCATGGAA
GTAAGACTGCTTTTTCTTGCCGTTTTCGTCGGTAATCACCATTCCCGGCGGGATAGTCTGCCAGTTCAGT
TCGTTGTTCACACAAACGGTGATACGTACACTTTTCCCGGCAATAACATACGGCGTGACATCGGCTTCAA
ATGGCGTATAGCCGCCCTGATGCTCCATCACTTCCTGATTATTGACCCACACTTTGCCGTAATGAGTGAC
CGCATCGAAACGCAGCACGATACGCTGGCCTGCCCAACCTGAAAAAAGATTATTAGCGTCAGTACAAATA
GTATACTTCAAAAAATTAAAAATACAGACCAAAAAAGAGAGAGTAAGACTTACCTTTCGGTATAAAGACT
TCGCGCTGATACCAGACGTTGCCCGCATAATTACGAATATCTGCATCGGCGAACTGATCGTTAAAACTGC
CTGGCACAGCAATTGCCCGGCTTTCTTGTAACGCGCTTTCCCACCAACGCTGATCAATTCCACAGTTTTC
GCGATCCAGACTGAATGCCCACAGGCCGTCGAGTTTTTTGATTTCACGGGTTGGGGTTTCTACAGGACGT
AACATAAGGGACTGACCCATTTATCTGGATCTGGAAGAGGCAAGAAAGGATTGGAATTAACATAGGTAAA
AAAAAGCAGCTGGAGAATAAGTTGGCACCAGATCCTACGATATCGGTACTGTCAGCTCAAAATAGATGAA
CATATCAATCACATCATACTACACTACAATTGGACAGCATCATTAATCATAAGAGCGCTGCTCACAGCTC
ACACCACATCAACAAGCAACAACCAAAAATATCTTCAGATAATAACAAAACTGACATAAGTAACTACAGG
ACAACAGATCTATGTAAGAACACAGAATAAAGCCACCTAGTTCTAGCATCTGACAGATTTGATTTGCACG
AGTAAAGCAAATAAAACGGGTAAAAAAACACAGTACAACATCAGCACTACAGTTCAACTAGGCAAAGAGC
CAGATACAATACAGATTAAATTGACCTTAGAACCCAAGCTCTACAGTTCAAGTAGGTGTACACGATACAG
ATGTAATTCTCTAACCCAGCTCCACACAATTCCAATCCAAATCCAGGGGAAAAAAACTAAGAACACAATT
CCAATCCAAATCCAGAGGAAATAAACTATGTGTCGCCTAACTCAACCTAAAGATTTTAACCTAACGAGCT
ATTCATCTATTGGAACAATATCAGAACAATCCCATCCGAACTAAGCACAAATAAGTAAAACTAAATCTGA
TCACAAAACTCAAACTATGTGGCAGGATCAAAACATAACTGTGAACTACTCTTATTATCCATCATTAGGG
TAATATATCGAAACAATCCCCATCTGACACATCATTAGGGTAATATATCGAAACAATCCCCATCTGACAC
ATCATTAGGGTAATATATCGAAACAATCCCCATCTGACAGAACAATCTCAAAACCAATCCATCTATTAGA
TCGATATAAATAACACAGATCCCTACCTCGATTCTCACGAAACCCTAAATCAATGAGAGATTAAGAGGAT
TACCCTAAAATCGCACGAAACCGTAACTCGATTAAGAGGTGGATCACCCTAAAATCGCACGAAACCCTGA
GAGATTGAGACTAACTCGCACGGGATCCTCCTACGCTTTCCACCACGAGCATCAAAATCGCGAGATTAGA
CGGGCACCACGAGAGATTCGAGGATTAGGACGAGGTGATTGATTAGTTACCTTGACGAGGCGATTAGAGA
ACGCAAAGCTTCGCTCCCCCTCCCCTTCGGTCGATTCGACTCGCTATGCGATTAATGGAGAGAAAACCTC
TCTATATAAAGCGTGGGCAAGGCGGTGCGAGGCAGCATCCGGTGCGGTCACCGCCACGCGTACGGCCCAA
TGGCAGCACCACACGTGTCCATGTAGTTGGAGGCGCGACACGTGTCCGGTCCCGGTACGACCATCCAGAC
GGTGCCCGGAACCAACTCCGCGTCAGGTCATGCCGCCTCTCTTTGACGAAGTCGGCATGCCTGATCAAGA
CCGTACGTTTCCGATCCAACGATCAGGAAACATCGTACTTGATCTGCTATAAGCTGCGTGTGGGCCTTAA
TAATCCTCTGGGGAAATATTTGTGGGCTGAAATGAACGGGATATTGGGCCTAGACAAACCAGGGCCCATG
AATTTTACGGCCCAATAGATTGTTGACACCTAATTGGCTAAGCCCAACTCGCGCACTCTGACCAACCGAT
CGGAAGTTCGCGTCCACGCCGCCCTGCTCCTCCGTCGCCGCCGGCTCGGCGGCTGACCCCCGCGCCGCCG
CACCAGCTGCGCGCGCGCGCGCGCGCGCCCCCACCACCGCGGCCTCTCCCTCCCACGCGCAGAGGGCACG
GGCAGAGGCCGCCGCGGCGCCGTACTCGCCGGCGCTTCGTCGGCCTCGGCCTCGGGTCGAGGCCGGTGGC
GGGGCCTCGTCAGATCGCCCCCCTTCCTGTGCAGTAAGTATTTCCCACGGACCCAATATGGATTCGTTGT
TCTAATCGATAGCTGCTATCAGAGATGGGTTCTTCTGCGTGATTTACCTGTTCTTCACATCCTCCGAGCT
CGAATTCTAGTAAACCCGTCAAAACCTTGCGGAGCTAGCATAC
